>Addgene plasmid #12455 | pEBG-hUBP43 | addgene partial sequence | sequence record 19848 | 12455 with pGEX5'
ATCGGATCTGGTTCCGCGTGGATCCCGAATGAGCAAGGCGTTTGGGCTCCTGAGGCAAATCTGTCAGTCC
ATCCTGGCTGAGTCCTCGCAGTCCCCGGCAGATCTTGAAGAAAAGAAGGAAGAAGACAGCAACATGAAGA
GAGAGCAGCCCAGAGAGCGTCCCAGGGCCTGGGACTACCCTCATGGCCTGGTTGGTTTACACAACATTGG
ACAGACCTGCTGCCTTAACTCCTTGATTCAGGTGTTCGTAATGAATGTGGACTTCACCAGGATATTGAAG
AGGATCACGGTGCCCAGGGGAGCTGACGAGCAGAGGAGAAGCGTCCCTTTCCAGATGCTTCTGCTGCTGG
AGAAGATGCAGGACAGCCGGCAGAAAGCAGTGCGGCCCCTGGAGCTGGCCTACTGCCTGCAGAAGTGCAA
CGTGCCCTTGTTTGTCCAACATGATGCTGCCCAACTGTACCTCAAACTCTGGAACCTGATTAAGGACCAG
ATCACTGATGTGCACTTGGTGGAGAGACTGCAGGCCCTGTATACGATCCGGGTGAAGGACTCCTTGATTT
GCGTTGACTGTGCCATGGAGAGTAGCAGAAACAGCAGCATGCTCACCCTCCCACTTTCTCTTTTTGATGT
GGACTCAAAGCCCCTGAAGACACTGGAGGACGCCCTGCACTGCTTCTTCCAGCCCAGGGAGTTATCAAGC
AAAAGCAAGTGCTTCTGTGAGAACTGTGGGAAGAAGACCCGTGGGAAACAGGTCTTGAAGCTGACCCATT
TG
