[The description below was written by a language model from this plasmid's Addgene catalogue record.]
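Description:
pEBG-hUBP43 is a mammalian expression plasmid that produces human UBP43, the product of the USP18 gene (also known as ISG43), as a fusion with glutathione S-transferase. It is built on the pEBG backbone, recorded as about 6.1 kb without the insert, which supplies the GST tag at the N terminus of the cloned protein. The UBP43 coding sequence was inserted by restriction cloning between BamHI and NotI sites, both of which remain intact, so the insert can be excised or exchanged. In bacteria the plasmid is maintained at high copy number under ampicillin selection. The record does not state the promoter driving expression in mammalian cells, the origin of replication, or any mammalian selection marker, and no feature table is provided. It does caution that this particular version of pEBG may differ from other vectors circulating under the same name, so assumptions about backbone elements drawn from other pEBG maps should be made carefully.

UBP43/USP18 is an interferon-induced protease that removes the ubiquitin-like modifier ISG15 from conjugated proteins. The associated publication reports that it also regulates interferon signaling independently of this isopeptidase activity. A GST-tagged form expressed in mammalian cells allows the protein to be captured on glutathione resin and detected with anti-GST reagents. This makes the construct suited to pull-down and co-precipitation experiments that look for UBP43 binding partners, as well as to overexpression studies of its effects on interferon pathway signaling.
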