Addgene plasmid #12455: pEBG-hUBP43
Depositing lab: Dong-Er Zhang. Depositing organization: Scripps California (The Scripps Research Institute). Publication: UBP43 is a novel regulator of interferon signaling independent of its ISG15 isopeptidase activity. Malakhova OA, Kim KI, Luo JK, Zou W, Kumar KG, Fuchs SY, Shuai K, Zhang DE. EMBO J. 2006 Jun 7. 25(11):2358-67. 10.1038/sj.emboj.7601149 PubMed 16710296.
Backbone
  Vector backbone: pEBG
  Backbone manufacturer: Bruce Mayer
  Backbone size w/o insert (bp): 6100
  Vector type: Mammalian Expression
Growth in bacteria
  Bacterial resistance: Ampicillin, 100 μg/mL
  Growth temperature: 37°C
  Growth strain: DH5alpha
  Copy number: High Copy
Gene/Insert
  Gene/Insert name: UBP43
  Species: H. sapiens (human)
  Mutation: pEBG vector is from Bruce Mayer, may be different from other pEBG vectors in public domain.
  Entrez Gene: USP18 (a.k.a. ISG43, PTORCH2, UBP43)
  Tag / fusion protein: GST (N terminal on backbone)
  Cloning method: Restriction Enzyme; 5′ cloning site BamHI (not destroyed); 3′ cloning site NotI (not destroyed)
  Sequencing primers: 5′ pGEX5'
Terms and licenses: Academic/Nonprofit Terms; Industry Terms: Not Available to Industry
How to cite: pEBG-hUBP43 was a gift from Dong-Er Zhang (Addgene plasmid # 12455 ; http://n2t.net/addgene:12455 ; RRID:Addgene_12455)
